Addgene plasmid #179338: pMC0x_gRNA_Pos5b_Ptet
Purpose: gRNA Position Vector 5b, used to create multi gRNA NT-CRISPR plasmid with pST_119_LVL2 cam
Depositing lab: Anke Becker. Depositing organization: Philipps-Universitaet Marburg. Publication: NT-CRISPR, combining natural transformation and CRISPR-Cas9 counterselection for markerless and scarless genome editing in Vibrio natriegens. Stukenberg D, Hoff J, Faber A, Becker A. Commun Biol. 2022 Mar 25;5(1):265. doi: 10.1038/s42003-022-03150-0. PubMed 35338236.
Backbone
  Vector backbone: pMC_V*_01_LVL0* Entry sfGFP (Marburg Collection)
  Vector type: CRISPR
Growth in bacteria
  Bacterial resistance: Kanamycin, 50 μg/mL
  Growth temperature: 37°C
  Growth strain: DH5alpha
  Copy number: High Copy
Gene/Insert
  Gene/Insert name: Ptet gRNA with sfGFP dropout
  Species: A. victoria
  Cloning method: Restriction Enzyme; 5′ cloning site unknown (unknown if destroyed)
Terms and licenses: Academic/Nonprofit Terms; Industry Terms: Not Available to Industry
Depositor comments: Please visit https://www.biorxiv.org/content/10.1101/2021.08.02.454823v1 for bioRxiv preprint.
How to cite: pMC0x_gRNA_Pos5b_Ptet was a gift from Anke Becker (Addgene plasmid # 179338 ; http://n2t.net/addgene:179338 ; RRID:Addgene_179338)
