[The description below was written by a language model from this plasmid's Addgene catalogue record and pLannotate feature annotations shown in this document.]
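Description:
pMC0x_gRNA_Pos5b_Ptet is a small (about 3.5 kb) bacterial cloning plasmid from the NT-CRISPR toolkit, built on the Marburg Collection LVL0* sfGFP entry backbone. It is maintained in E. coli at high copy through a ColE1/pUC-type origin and selected with kanamycin via the aph(3')-Ia resistance gene. BioBrick prefix and suffix sequences and several flanking terminators (his operon terminator and a putative bacterial terminator) frame and insulate the cargo region from the backbone.

The payload is a tetracycline-regulated guide RNA cassette containing a fluorescent dropout placeholder. A tet operator marks the Ptet promoter region, which would be repressed by TetR and induced by tetracycline analogues; no tetR gene is annotated on this plasmid. Downstream lies a superfolder GFP coding sequence followed by the rrnB T1 and T7Te terminators, and then a fragment of the Streptococcus pyogenes tracrRNA that corresponds to the gRNA scaffold. The arrangement suggests that the sfGFP unit occupies the position where a spacer is to be inserted: replacing it with a target-specific spacer joins the promoter to the scaffold, and correct clones can be recognised by loss of green fluorescence. The record lists the cloning method only as restriction enzyme based and does not name the sites used.

As a "position 5b" vector, it supplies one defined slot in an ordered set of gRNA units that are combined with the recipient plasmid pST_119_LVL2 cam to build a multi-gRNA NT-CRISPR plasmid. That system pairs natural transformation with Cas9 counterselection for markerless, scarless genome editing in Vibrio natriegens.
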