Features (pLannotate 1.2.2; 11 found; start..end, strand, type, name):
     49..67      +  protein_bind   tet operator: bacterial operator O1 for the tetR and tetA genes tetracycline repressor TetR
    252..965     +  CDS            Superfolder GFP: Superfolder GFP is a basic (constitutively fluorescent) green fluorescent protein published in 2005, derived from Aequorea victoria. It is reported to be a very rapidly-maturing weak dimer.
    977..1048    +  terminator     rrnB T1 terminator: transcription terminator T1 from the E. coli rrnB gene
   1064..1091    +  terminator     T7Te terminator: phage T7 early transcription terminator
   1123..1190    +  misc_RNA       tracrRNA (fragment): trans-activating CRISPR RNA for the Streptococcus pyogenes CRISPR/Cas9 system
   1299..1318    +  misc_feature   BioBrick suffix: universal suffix for all parts
   1319..1376    +  terminator     his operon terminator: This putative transcriptin terminator from the E. coli his operon has a 2-bp deletion introduced during synthesis. Its efficiency has not been determined.
   1571..2159    -  rep_origin     ori: high-copy-number ColE1/pMB1/pBR322/pUC origin of replication
   2392..3207    -  CDS            KanR: aminoglycoside phosphotransferase; aph(3')-Ia; confers resistance to kanamycin in bacteria or G418 (Geneticin®) in eukaryotes
   3434..3477    -  terminator     bacterial terminator: putative bacterial transcription terminator
   3480..3501    +  misc_feature   BioBrick prefix: BioBrick prefix for parts that do not start with "ATG"
>Addgene plasmid #179338 | pMC0x_gRNA_Pos5b_Ptet | addgene full sequence | sequence record 357158 | Addgene NGS Result
CTCGGTAACAAATCACTGTAATGATCTTAATTCCTAATTTTTGTTGACACTCTATCATTGATAGAGTTAT
TTTAGTCCAGAGACCGAAAGTGAAACGTGATTTCATGCGTCATTTTGAACATTTTGTAAATCTTATTTAA
TAATGTGTGCGGCAATTCACATTTAATTTATGAATGTTTTCTTAACATCGCGGCAACTCAAGAAACGGCA
GGTTCGGATCTTAGCTACTAGAGAAAGAGGAGAAATACTAGATGCGTAAAGGCGAAGAACTTTTCACTGG
CGTAGTACCAATTTTAGTGGAGCTGGACGGAGATGTAAATGGTCATAAGTTTTCAGTTCGAGGAGAAGGC
GAAGGAGATGCAACTAACGGTAAGCTGACACTAAAGTTTATCTGTACCACGGGTAAACTGCCGGTCCCAT
GGCCGACACTGGTTACTACACTTACTTATGGTGTACAATGCTTTGCTCGTTATCCTGACCATATGAAGCA
GCACGATTTCTTCAAATCGGCCATGCCTGAAGGATACGTGCAAGAACGTACAATTAGCTTTAAAGATGAC
GGCACCTATAAAACGCGCGCCGAAGTTAAATTCGAGGGTGACACATTGGTTAATCGTATAGAACTTAAGG
GCATTGACTTCAAAGAAGATGGCAACATCCTTGGCCATAAACTGGAATATAATTTTAACTCTCACAATGT
CTACATTACGGCGGATAAACAAAAGAATGGCATTAAAGCGAATTTCAAAATCCGCCACAATGTCGAAGAC
GGCTCGGTTCAACTGGCGGACCATTATCAGCAGAACACCCCAATCGGTGATGGCCCGGTTCTGTTACCTG
ATAATCATTACCTTTCTACTCAAAGCGTTTTATCTAAAGATCCTAACGAGAAGCGTGATCATATGGTTCT
ACTGGAATTTGTTACCGCAGCTGGTATCACGCACGGCATGGATGAGCTGTATAAATAACCAGGCATCAAA
TAAAACGAAAGGCTCAGTCGAAAGACTGGGCCTTTCGTTTTATCTGTTGTTTGTCGGTGAACGCTCTCTA
CTAGAGTCACACTGGCTCACCTTCGGGTGGGCCTTTCTGCGTTTATAGGTCTCAGTTTCAGAGCTATGCT
GGAAACAGCATAGCAAGTTGAAATAAGGCTAGTCCGTTATCAACTTGAAAAAGTGGCACCGAGTCGGTGC
TTTTTTCTCGGTACCAAATTCCAGAAAAGAGGCCTCCCGAAAGGGGGGCCTTTTTTCGTTTTGGTCCACC
CTGCACGATAACACTGAAGCTTGAGACGACTCATCGCAACTAGTAGCGGCCGCTGCAGTCCGGCAAAAAA
GGGCAAGGTGTCACCACCCTGCCCTTTTTCTTTAAAACCGAAAAGATTACTTCGCGTTATGCAGGCTTCC
TCGCTCACTGACTCGCTGCGCTCGGTCGTTCGGCTGCGGCGAGCGGTATCAGCTCACTCAAAGGCGGTAA
TACGGTTATCCACAGAATCAGGGGATAACGCAGGAAAGAACATGTGAGCAAAAGGCCAGCAAAAGGCCAG
GAACCGTAAAAAGGCCGCGTTGCTGGCGTTTTTCCATAGGCTCCGCCCCCCTGACGAGCATCACAAAAAT
CGACGCTCAAGTCAGAGGTGGCGAAACCCGACAGGACTATAAAGATACCAGGCGTTTCCCCCTGGAAGCT
CCCTCGTGCGCTCTCCTGTTCCGACCCTGCCGCTTACCGGATACCTGTCCGCCTTTCTCCCTTCGGGAAG
CGTGGCGCTTTCTCATAGCTCACGCTGTAGGTATCTCAGTTCGGTGTAGGTCGTTCGCTCCAAGCTGGGC
TGTGTGCACGAACCCCCCGTTCAGCCCGACCGCTGCGCCTTATCCGGTAACTATCGTCTTGAGTCCAACC
CGGTAAGACACGACTTATCGCCACTGGCAGCAGCCACTGGTAACAGGATTAGCAGAGCGAGGTATGTAGG
CGGTGCTACAGAGTTCTTGAAGTGGTGGCCTAACTACGGCTACACTAGAAGAACAGTATTTGGTATCTGC
GCTCTGCTGAAGCCAGTTACCTTCGGAAAAAGAGTTGGTAGCTCTTGATCCGGCAAACAAACCACCGCTG
GTAGCGGTGGTTTTTTTGTTTGCAAGCAGCAGATTACGCGCAGAAAAAAAGGATCTCAAGAAGATCCTTT
GATCTTTTCTACGGGGTCTGACGCTCAGTGGAACGAAAACTCACGTTAAGGGATTTTGGTCATGAGATTA
TCAAAAAGGATCTTCACCTAGATCCTTTTAAATTAAAAATGAAGTTTTAAATCAATCTAAAGTATATATG
AGTAAACTTGGTCTGACAGCTCGAGTCCCGTCAAGTCAGCGTAATGCTCTGCCAGTGTTACAACCAATTA
ACCAATTCTGATTAGAAAAACTCATCGAGCATCAAATGAAACTGCAATTTATTCATATCAGGATTATCAA
TACCATATTTTTGAAAAAGCCGTTTCTGTAATGAAGGAGAAAACTCACCGAGGCAGTTCCATAGGATGGC
AAGATCCTGGTATCGGTCTGCGATTCCGACTCGTCCAACATCAATACAACCTATTAATTTCCCCTCGTCA
AAAATAAGGTTATCAAGTGAGAAATCACCATGAGTGACGACTGAATCCGGTGAGAATGGCAAAAGCTTAT
GCATTTCTTTCCAGACTTGTTCAACAGGCCAGCCATTACGCTCGTCATCAAAATCACTCGCATCAACCAA
ACCGTTATTCATTCGTGATTGCGCCTGAGCCAGACGAAATACGCGATCGCTGTTAAAAGGACAATTACAA
ACAGGAATCGAATGCAACCGGCGCAGGAACACTGCCAGCGCATCAACAATATTTTCACCTGAATCAGGAT
ATTCTTCTAATACCTGGAATGCTGTTTTCCCGGGGATCGCAGTGGTGAGTAACCATGCATCATCAGGAGT
ACGGATAAAATGCTTGATGGTCGGAAGAGGCATAAATTCCGTCAGCCAGTTTAGTCTGACCATCTCATCT
GTAACATCATTGGCAACGCTACCTTTGCCATGTTTCAGAAACAACTCTGGCGCATCGGGCTTCCCATACA
ATCGATAGATTGTCGCACCTGATTGCCCGACATTATCGCGAGCCCATTTATACCCATATAAATCAGCATC
CATGTTGGAATTTAATCGCGGCCTGGAGCAAGACGTTTCCCGTTGAATATGGCTCATAACACCCCTTGTA
TTACTGTTTATGTAAGCAGACAGTTTTATTGTTCATGATGATATATTTTTATCTTGTGCAATGTAACATC
AGAGATTTTGAGACACAACGTGGCTTTGTTGAATAAATCGAACTTTTGCTGAGTTGAAGGATCAGCTCGA
GTGCCACTTGACGTCTAAGAAACCATTATTATCATGACATTAACCTATAAAAATAGGCGTATCACGAGGC
AGAATTTCAGATAAAAAAAATCCTTAGCTTTCGCTAAGGATGATTTCTGGAATTCGCGGCCGCTTCTAGA
GAGCGATGAGTCGT
